>Addgene plasmid #15314 | pCDNA3 Flag MKK4(ala) | addgene partial sequence | sequence record 21822 | 15314 with BGHrev
AATAAGGGCCCTCTAGAGTCTGATGTAGCAGCGATATCAATCGACATACATGGGAGAGCTGGGAGTAGCT
GGCATTTGATCCAGGATTTTACAAACATAGCATGCGACCTCAACGGCACGTTCTTCATACATCAAAATAA
AGGGATGTTTCAGAAGCTCTTTATACTTTGGCCTTTTGGATTCATCCTTCGTAAGGCACAAGTTGACAAA
GTTGATGAAACTCGGGGAGAATTCCCTTTCCTCAGAATTACTCAGCTGCGGAGGATCTCCTTTCACGACT
TGTGTTAGTTGATCAAATACACTATTCCACTTTGGATAAGGAAATCGGCCTGTGGCCAACTCATACAATG
TGATCCCCAAACTCCAGACATCAGAGCGGACATCATATCCTTGTCGTGATGCGCTTGGGTCTATTCTTTC
AGGTGCCATGTATGGCCTACAGCCAGCATCTCTTGCCTTGGCAATAGCGTCCACAAGCTGTCCACTGATG
CCGAAGTCACAGAGCTTAATATTTCCACTTCTGTCCAGAAGAATATTGGAAGGTTTGATATCTCTGTGAA
TAATTTTCAAGTTTTCTTTTAAGTGGTTTAGTGCTTTCACAGTTGCTAAAGTGATTTTGCCTAAAATTTC
TTCTGGAATAACATCATCTAATACACTATATACATATTTGTAAAACTTATCAAACGAGGTAGACATGAGT
TCCATACAGATCCAACAGTCACCCTCTCTGAAGAGTGCACC
