>Addgene plasmid #15314 | pCDNA3 Flag MKK4(ala) | addgene partial sequence | sequence record 36706 | CMV-F 5'-CGCAAATGGGCGGTAGGCGTG-3'
CGNGGCTTTAGCGACTCTCTGGCTACTGAGACCCACTGCTTACTGGCTTATCGAAATTAATACGACTCAC
TATAGGGAGACCCAAGCTTGGTACCGAGCTCGGATCCGGCAGCCAACATGGACTATAAGGACGATGACGA
CAAACAGGGTAAACGCAAAGCACTGAAGTTGAATTTTGCAAATCCACCTTTCAAATCTACAGCAAGGTTT
ACTCTGAATCCCAATCCTACAGGAGTTCAAAACCCACACATAGAGAGACTGAGAACACACAGCATTGAGT
CATCAGGAAAACTGAAGATCTCCCCTGAACAACACTGGGATTTCACTGCAGAGGACTTGAAAGACCTTGG
AGAAATTGGACGAGGAGCTTATGGTTCTGTCAACAAAATGGTCCACAAACCAAGTGGGCAAATAATGGCA
GTTAAAAGAATTCGGTCAACAGTGGATGAAAAAGAACAAAAACAACTTCTTATGGATTTGGATGTAGTAA
TGCGGAGTAGTGATTGCCCATACATTGTTCAGTTTTATGGTGCACTCTTCAGAGAGGGTGACTGTTGGAT
CTGTATGGAACTCATGTCTACCTCGTTTGATAAGTTTTACAAATATGTATATAGTGTATTAGATGATGTT
ATTCCAGAAGAAATTTTAGGCAAAATCACTTTAGCAACTGTGAAAGCACTAAACCACTTAAAAGAAAACT
TGAAAATTATTCACAGAGATATCAAACCTTCCAATATTCTTCTGGACAGAAGTGGAAATATTAAGCTCTG
TGACTTCGGCATCAGTGGACAGCTTGTGGACGCTATTGCCAAGGCAAGAGATGCTGGCTGTAGGCCATAC
ATGGCACCTGAAAGAATAGACCCAAGCGCATCACGACAAGGATATGATGTCCGCTCTGATGTCTGGAGTT
TGGGGATCACATTGTATGAGTTG
