[The description below was written by a language model from this plasmid's Addgene catalogue record.]
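Description:
pCDNA3 Flag MKK4(ala) is a mammalian expression plasmid built on the Invitrogen pcDNA3 backbone (about 5.4 kb without insert). It is maintained in E. coli as a high-copy plasmid under ampicillin selection. No feature table accompanies the record, so individual backbone elements are not itemised. pcDNA3 is generally known to drive inserts from the strong constitutive CMV immediate-early promoter, with a downstream polyadenylation signal, and to carry a neomycin resistance cassette for G418 selection of stable mammalian lines. The listed T7 and Sp6 sequencing primers match the phage promoters that flank the polylinker in this backbone.

The insert is an approximately 1.15 kb human MAP2K4 coding sequence (MKK4, also called SEK1 or JNKK1), cloned between BamHI and XbaI sites that both remain intact. It carries an N-terminal Flag epitope tag for detecting or immunoprecipitating the expressed protein. MKK4 is a dual-specificity MAP kinase kinase that activates JNK and, to some extent, p38 stress-activated kinases. This version has two substitutions, Ser-220 to Ala and Thr-224 to Ala. The record does not explain their purpose, but alanine replacement of paired serine and threonine residues in a MAP kinase kinase is typically meant to prevent activating phosphorylation by upstream kinases. The resulting protein cannot be activated and can act as a dominant-interfering mutant.

The construct is suited to transfection experiments that block or probe MKK4-dependent signalling, usually alongside a wild-type control. The associated publication concerns how MAP kinase pathways are integrated at the serum response element.
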