Addgene plasmid #15314: pCDNA3 Flag MKK4(ala)
Depositing lab: Roger Davis. Publication: Integration of MAP kinase signal transduction pathways at the serum response element. Whitmarsh AJ, Shore P, Sharrocks AD, Davis RJ. Science. 1995 Jul 21. 269(5222):403-7. 10.1126/science.7618106 PubMed 7618106.
Backbone
  Vector backbone: pcDNA3
  Backbone manufacturer: Invitrogen
  Backbone size w/o insert (bp): 5446
  Vector type: Mammalian Expression
Growth in bacteria
  Bacterial resistance: Ampicillin, 100 μg/mL
  Growth temperature: 37°C
  Growth strain: DH5alpha
  Copy number: High Copy
Gene/Insert
  Gene/Insert name: MKK4(ala) (alt name: MKK4)
  Species: H. sapiens (human)
  Insert size (bp): 1151
  Mutation: Ser-220Ala Thr-224Ala
  Entrez Gene: MAP2K4 (a.k.a. JNKK, JNKK1, MAPKK4, MEK4, MKK4, PRKMK4, SAPKK-1, SAPKK1, SEK1, SERK1, SKK1)
  Tag / fusion protein: Flag (N terminal on insert)
  Cloning method: Restriction Enzyme; 5′ cloning site Bam HI (not destroyed); 3′ cloning site Xba I (not destroyed)
  Sequencing primers: 5′ T7; 3′ Sp6
Terms and licenses: Academic/Nonprofit Terms; Industry Terms: Not Available to Industry
How to cite: pCDNA3 Flag MKK4(ala) was a gift from Roger Davis (Addgene plasmid # 15314 ; http://n2t.net/addgene:15314 ; RRID:Addgene_15314)
